Addgene plasmid #204587: pACS73
Purpose: GST-lamin A (389-609)
Depositing lab: Tom Misteli. Depositing organization: National Cancer Institute (NCI). Publication: Identification of epigenetic modulators as determinants of nuclear size and shape. Schibler AC, Jevtic P, Pegoraro G, Levy DL, Misteli T. Elife. 2023 May 23;12:e80653. doi: 10.7554/eLife.80653. PubMed 37219077.
Backbone
  Vector backbone: pGEX4t1
  Backbone size w/o insert (bp): 4939
  Total vector size (bp): 5775
  Vector type: Bacterial Expression
Growth in bacteria
  Bacterial resistance: Ampicillin, 100 μg/mL
  Growth temperature: 37°C
  Growth strain: DH5alpha
  Copy number: High Copy
Gene/Insert
  Gene/Insert name: human lamin A (389-609)
  Species: H. sapiens (human)
  Insert size (bp): 836
  GenBank ID: 4000
  Tag / fusion protein: GST-lamin A (389-609) (N terminal on backbone)
  Entrez Gene: LMNA (a.k.a. CDCD1, CDDC, CMD1A, CMT2B1, EMD2, FPL, FPLD, FPLD2, HGPS, IDC, LDP1, LFP, LGMD1B, LMN1, LMNC, LMNL1, MADA, PRO1)
  Cloning method: Restriction Enzyme; 5′ cloning site BamHI (not destroyed); 3′ cloning site Xho1 (not destroyed)
  Sequencing primers: 5′ pGEX5'; 3′ pGEX3'
Terms and licenses: Academic/Nonprofit Terms; Industry Terms: Not Available to Industry
How to cite: pACS73 was a gift from Tom Misteli (Addgene plasmid # 204587 ; http://n2t.net/addgene:204587 ; RRID:Addgene_204587)
