[The description below was written by a language model from this plasmid's Addgene catalogue record and pLannotate feature annotations shown in this document.]
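Description:
pACS73 is a bacterial expression plasmid built on the pGEX-4T-1 backbone for producing a fragment of human lamin A (residues 389–609, from the LMNA gene) as a fusion to glutathione S-transferase in E. coli. The total size is 5,775 bp. It is propagated through a ColE1/pMB1-type origin recorded as high copy and is selected with ampicillin via the bla (β-lactamase) gene and its own promoter. Short remnants of the pBR322 rop and bom regions, a lac promoter/operator–lacZα segment and a small E. coli yciV-derived fragment are also annotated; these are backbone carry-over rather than functional parts of the design.

The expression cassette is driven by the tac promoter, a strong trp/lac hybrid, followed by a lac operator. The plasmid carries its own lacI gene with its promoter, so the repressor keeps transcription low until it is relieved by IPTG. Downstream lies the Schistosoma japonicum GST coding sequence, placed N-terminal to the lamin A fragment, which was inserted between the BamHI and XhoI sites of the polylinker, both of which are retained. The annotated LMNA match spans about 735 bp of the 836 bp listed for the insert, so some flanking sequence in the cloned piece is not assigned in the feature table. The GST moiety allows affinity capture of the fusion on glutathione resin. The record states the purpose only as GST–lamin A (389–609), which is consistent with making recombinant protein for purification or pull-down-type binding assays. The plasmid is associated with a study on epigenetic modulators of nuclear size and shape, but the specific experiments are not described in the entry.
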