Features (pLannotate 1.2.2; 17 found; start..end, strand, type, name):
    182..210     +  promoter       tac promoter: strong E. coli promoter; hybrid between the trp and lac UV5 promoters
    218..234     +  protein_bind   lac operator: The lac repressor binds to the lac operator to inhibit transcription in E. coli. This inhibition can be relieved by adding lactose or isopropyl-β-D-thiogalactopyranoside (IPTG). lac repressor encoded by lacI
    257..910     +  CDS            GST26_SCHJA: Experimental evidence at protein level: Swiss-Prot protein existence level 1. GST isoenzymes appear to play a central role in the parasite detoxification system. Other functions are also suspected including a role in increasing the solubility of haematin in the parasite gut. From Schistosoma japonicum (Blood fluke).
    983..1717    +  CDS            LMNA (fragment): LMNA_HUMAN - Also known as LMN1. Experimental evidence at protein level: Swiss-Prot protein existence level 1. Prelamin-A/C can accelerate smooth muscle cell senescence. It acts to disrupt mitosis and induce DNA damage in vascular smooth muscle cells (VSMCs), leading to mitotic failure, genomic instability, and premature senescence. From Homo sapiens (Human).
   1791..1830    +  CDS            rop (fragment): Rop protein, which maintains plasmids at low copy number; rop
   1932..1972    +  misc_feature   bom (fragment): basis of mobility region from pBR322
   2077..2181    +  promoter       AmpR promoter: bla
   2182..3042    +  CDS            AmpR: β-lactamase; bla; confers resistance to ampicillin, carbenicillin, and related antibiotics
   3213..3801    +  rep_origin     ori: high-copy-number ColE1/pMB1/pBR322/pUC origin of replication
   3987..4038    -  misc_feature   bom (fragment): basis of mobility region from pBR322
   4045..4122    +  promoter       lacI promoter: lacI
   4123..5205    +  CDS            lacI: lac repressor; lacI; The lac repressor binds to the lac operator to inhibit transcription in E. coli. This inhibition can be relieved by adding lactose or isopropyl-β-D-thiogalactopyranoside (IPTG).
   5218..5239    +  protein_bind   CAP binding site: CAP binding activates transcription in the presence of cAMP. E. coli catabolite activator protein
   5254..5284    +  promoter       lac promoter: promoter for the E. coli lac operon
   5292..5308    +  protein_bind   lac operator: The lac repressor binds to the lac operator to inhibit transcription in E. coli. This inhibition can be relieved by adding lactose or isopropyl-β-D-thiogalactopyranoside (IPTG). lac repressor encoded by lacI
   5328..5501    +  CDS            lacZα: LacZα fragment of β-galactosidase; lacZ fragment
   5765..106     -  CDS            yciV (fragment) (across the origin): RNAAM_ECOLI - Also known as trpH From Escherichia coli (strain K12).
>Addgene plasmid #204587 | pACS73 | addgene full sequence | sequence record 419047 | Addgene NGS Result
GCTTATCGACTGCACGGTGCACCAATGCTTCTGGCGTCAGGCAGCCATCGGAAGCTGTGGTATGGCTGTG
CAGGTCGTAAATCACTGCATAATTCGTGTCGCTCAAGGCGCACTCCCGTTCTGGATAATGTTTTTTGCGC
CGACATCATAACGGTTCTGGCAAATATTCTGAAATGAGCTGTTGACAATTAATCATCGGCTCGTATAATG
TGTGGAATTGTGAGCGGATAACAATTTCACACAGGAAACAGTATTCATGTCCCCTATACTAGGTTATTGG
AAAATTAAGGGCCTTGTGCAACCCACTCGACTTCTTTTGGAATATCTTGAAGAAAAATATGAAGAGCATT
TGTATGAGCGCGATGAAGGTGATAAATGGCGAAACAAAAAGTTTGAATTGGGTTTGGAGTTTCCCAATCT
TCCTTATTATATTGATGGTGATGTTAAATTAACACAGTCTATGGCCATCATACGTTATATAGCTGACAAG
CACAACATGTTGGGTGGTTGTCCAAAAGAGCGTGCAGAGATTTCAATGCTTGAAGGAGCGGTTTTGGATA
TTAGATACGGTGTTTCGAGAATTGCATATAGTAAAGACTTTGAAACTCTCAAAGTTGATTTTCTTAGCAA
GCTACCTGAAATGCTGAAAATGTTCGAAGATCGTTTATGTCATAAAACATATTTAAATGGTGATCATGTA
ACCCATCCTGACTTCATGTTGTATGACGCTCTTGATGTTGTTTTATACATGGACCCAATGTGCCTGGATG
CGTTCCCAAAATTAGTTTGTTTTAAAAAACGTATTGAAGCTATCCCACAAATTGATAAGTACTTGAAATC
CAGCAAGTATATAGCATGGCCTTTGCAGGGCTGGCAAGCCACGTTTGGTGGTGGCGACCATCCTCCAAAA
TCGGATCTGGTTCCGCGTGGATCCCTGTCCCCCAGCCCTACCTCGCAGCGCAGCCGTGGCCGTGCTTCCT
CTCACTCATCCCAGACACAGGGTGGGGGCAGCGTCACCAAAAAGCGCAAACTGGAGTCCACTGAGAGCCG
CAGCAGCTTCTCACAGCACGCACGCACTAGCGGGCGCGTGGCCGTGGAGGAGGTGGATGAGGAGGGCAAG
TTTGTCCGGCTGCGCAACAAGTCCAATGAGGACCAGTCCATGGGCAATTGGCAGATCAAGCGCCAGAATG
GAGATGATCCCTTGCTGACTTACCGGTTCCCACCAAAGTTCACCCTGAAGGCTGGGCAGGTGGTGACGAT
CTGGGCTGCAGGAGCTGGGGCCACCCACAGCCCCCCTACCGACCTGGTGTGGAAGGCACAGAACACCTGG
GGCTGCGGGAACAGCCTGCGTACGGCTCTCATCAACTCCACTGGGGAAGAAGTGGCCATGCGCAAGCTGG
TGCGCTCAGTGACTGTGGTTGAGGACGACGAGGATGAGGATGGAGATGACCTGCTCCATCACCACCACGG
CTCCCACTGCAGCAGCTCGGGGGACCCCGCTGAGTACAACCTGCGCTCGCGCACCGTGCTGTGCGGGACC
TGCGGGCAGCCTGCCGACAAGGCATCTGCCAGCGGCTCAGGAGCCCAGGTGGGCTGACCCATCTCCTCTG
GCTCTTCTGCCTCCAGTGTCACGGTCACTCGCAGCTACCGCAGTGTGGGGGGCAGTGGGGGTGGCAGCTT
CGGGGACAATCTGGTCACCCGCTCCTACTAACTGGGCAAAAGGGCGAATTCTGCAGATATCCATCACACT
GGCGGCCGCTCGAGCGGCCGCATCGTGACTGACTGACGATCTGCCTCGCGCGTTTCGGTGATGACGGTGA
AAACCTCTGACACATGCAGCTCCCGGAGACGGTCACAGCTTGTCTGTAAGCGGATGCCGGGAGCAGACAA
GCCCGTCAGGGCGCGTCAGCGGGTGTTGGCGGGTGTCGGGGCGCAGCCATGACCCAGTCACGTAGCGATA
GCGGAGTGTATAATTCTTGAAGACGAAAGGGCCTCGTGATACGCCTATTTTTATAGGTTAATGTCATGAT
AATAATGGTTTCTTAGACGTCAGGTGGCACTTTTCGGGGAAATGTGCGCGGAACCCCTATTTGTTTATTT
TTCTAAATACATTCAAATATGTATCCGCTCATGAGACAATAACCCTGATAAATGCTTCAATAATATTGAA
AAAGGAAGAGTATGAGTATTCAACATTTCCGTGTCGCCCTTATTCCCTTTTTTGCGGCATTTTGCCTTCC
TGTTTTTGCTCACCCAGAAACGCTGGTGAAAGTAAAAGATGCTGAAGATCAGTTGGGTGCACGAGTGGGT
TACATCGAACTGGATCTCAACAGCGGTAAGATCCTTGAGAGTTTTCGCCCCGAAGAACGTTTTCCAATGA
TGAGCACTTTTAAAGTTCTGCTATGTGGCGCGGTATTATCCCGTGTTGACGCCGGGCAAGAGCAACTCGG
TCGCCGCATACACTATTCTCAGAATGACTTGGTTGAGTACTCACCAGTCACAGAAAAGCATCTTACGGAT
GGCATGACAGTAAGAGAATTATGCAGTGCTGCCATAACCATGAGTGATAACACTGCGGCCAACTTACTTC
TGACAACGATCGGAGGACCGAAGGAGCTAACCGCTTTTTTGCACAACATGGGGGATCATGTAACTCGCCT
TGATCGTTGGGAACCGGAGCTGAATGAAGCCATACCAAACGACGAGCGTGACACCACGATGCCTGCAGCA
ATGGCAACAACGTTGCGCAAACTATTAACTGGCGAACTACTTACTCTAGCTTCCCGGCAACAATTAATAG
ACTGGATGGAGGCGGATAAAGTTGCAGGACCACTTCTGCGCTCGGCCCTTCCGGCTGGCTGGTTTATTGC
TGATAAATCTGGAGCCGGTGAGCGTGGGTCTCGCGGTATCATTGCAGCACTGGGGCCAGATGGTAAGCCC
TCCCGTATCGTAGTTATCTACACGACGGGGAGTCAGGCAACTATGGATGAACGAAATAGACAGATCGCTG
AGATAGGTGCCTCACTGATTAAGCATTGGTAACTGTCAGACCAAGTTTACTCATATATACTTTAGATTGA
TTTAAAACTTCATTTTTAATTTAAAAGGATCTAGGTGAAGATCCTTTTTGATAATCTCATGACCAAAATC
CCTTAACGTGAGTTTTCGTTCCACTGAGCGTCAGACCCCGTAGAAAAGATCAAAGGATCTTCTTGAGATC
CTTTTTTTCTGCGCGTAATCTGCTGCTTGCAAACAAAAAAACCACCGCTACCAGCGGTGGTTTGTTTGCC
GGATCAAGAGCTACCAACTCTTTTTCCGAAGGTAACTGGCTTCAGCAGAGCGCAGATACCAAATACTGTC
CTTCTAGTGTAGCCGTAGTTAGGCCACCACTTCAAGAACTCTGTAGCACCGCCTACATACCTCGCTCTGC
TAATCCTGTTACCAGTGGCTGCTGCCAGTGGCGATAAGTCGTGTCTTACCGGGTTGGACTCAAGACGATA
GTTACCGGATAAGGCGCAGCGGTCGGGCTGAACGGGGGGTTCGTGCACACAGCCCAGCTTGGAGCGAACG
ACCTACACCGAACTGAGATACCTACAGCGTGAGCTATGAGAAAGCGCCACGCTTCCCGAAGGGAGAAAGG
CGGACAGGTATCCGGTAAGCGGCAGGGTCGGAACAGGAGAGCGCACGAGGGAGCTTCCAGGGGGAAACGC
CTGGTATCTTTATAGTCCTGTCGGGTTTCGCCACCTCTGACTTGAGCGTCGATTTTTGTGATGCTCGTCA
GGGGGGCGGAGCCTATGGAAAAACGCCAGCAACGCGGCCTTTTTACGGTTCCTGGCCTTTTGCTGGCCTT
TTGCTCACATGTTCTTTCCTGCGTTATCCCCTGATTCTGTGGATAACCGTATTACCGCCTTTGAGTGAGC
TGATACCGCTCGCCGCAGCCGAACGACCGAGCGCAGCGAGTCAGTGAGCGAGGAAGCGGAAGAGCGCCTG
ATGCGGTATTTTCTCCTTACGCATCTGTGCGGTATTTCACACCGCATAAATTCCGACACCATCGAATGGC
GCAAAACCTTTCGCGGTATGGCATGATAGCGCCCGGAAGAGAGTCAATTCAGGGTGGTGAATGTGAAACC
AGTAACGTTATACGATGTCGCAGAGTATGCCGGTGTCTCTTATCAGACCGTTTCCCGCGTGGTGAACCAG
GCCAGCCACGTTTCTGCGAAAACGCGGGAAAAAGTGGAAGCGGCGATGGCGGAGCTGAATTACATTCCCA
ACCGCGTGGCACAACAACTGGCGGGCAAACAGTCGTTGCTGATTGGCGTTGCCACCTCCAGTCTGGCCCT
GCACGCGCCGTCGCAAATTGTCGCGGCGATTAAATCTCGCGCCGATCAACTGGGTGCCAGCGTGGTGGTG
TCGATGGTAGAACGAAGCGGCGTCGAAGCCTGTAAAGCGGCGGTGCACAATCTTCTCGCGCAACGCGTCA
GTGGGCTGATCATTAACTATCCGCTGGATGACCAGGATGCCATTGCTGTGGAAGCTGCCTGCACTAATGT
TCCGGCGTTATTTCTTGATGTCTCTGACCAGACACCCATCAACAGTATTATTTTCTCCCATGAAGACGGT
ACGCGACTGGGCGTGGAGCATCTGGTCGCATTGGGTCACCAGCAAATCGCGCTGTTAGCGGGCCCATTAA
GTTCTGTCTCGGCGCGTCTGCGTCTGGCTGGCTGGCATAAATATCTCACTCGCAATCAAATTCAGCCGAT
AGCGGAACGGGAAGGCGACTGGAGTGCCATGTCCGGTTTTCAACAAACCATGCAAATGCTGAATGAGGGC
ATCGTTCCCACTGCGATGCTGGTTGCCAACGATCAGATGGCGCTGGGCGCAATGCGCGCCATTACCGAGT
CCGGGCTGCGCGTTGGTGCGGATATCTCGGTAGTGGGATACGACGATACCGAAGACAGCTCATGTTATAT
CCCGCCGTTAACCACCATCAAACAGGATTTTCGCCTGCTGGGGCAAACCAGCGTGGACCGCTTGCTGCAA
CTCTCTCAGGGCCAGGCGGTGAAGGGCAATCAGCTGTTGCCCGTCTCACTGGTGAAAAGAAAAACCACCC
TGGCGCCCAATACGCAAACCGCCTCTCCCCGCGCGTTGGCCGATTCATTAATGCAGCTGGCACGACAGGT
TTCCCGACTGGAAAGCGGGCAGTGAGCGCAACGCAATTAATGTAAGTTAGCTCACTCATTAGGCACCCCA
GGCTTTACACTTTATGCTTCCGGCTCGTATGTTGTGTGGAATTGTGAGCGGATAACAATTTCACACAGGA
AACAGCTATGACCATGATTACGGATTCACTGGCCGTCGTTTTACAACGTCGTGACTGGGAAAACCCTGGC
GTTACCCAACTTAATCGCCTTGCAGCACATCCCCCTTTCGCCAGCTGGCGTAATAGCGAAGAGGCCCGCA
CCGATCGCCCTTCCCAACAGTTGCGCAGCCTGAATGGCGAATGGCGCTTTGCCTGGTTTCCGGCACCAGA
AGCGGTGCCGGAAAGCTGGCTGGAGTGCGATCTTCCTGAGGCCGATACTGTCGTCGTCCCCTCAAACTGG
CAGATGCACGGTTACGATGCGCCCATCTACACCAACGTGACCTATCCCATTACGGTCAATCCGCCGTTTG
TTCCCACGGAGAATCCGACGGGTTGTTACTCGCTCACATTTAATGTTGATGAAAGCTGGCTACAGGAAGG
CCAGACGCGAATTATTTTTGATGGCGTTGGAATTA
