>Addgene plasmid #204587 | pACS73 | depositor partial sequence | sequence record 409818 | human lamin A (389-609)
CTGTCCCCCAGCCCTACCTCGCAGCGCAGCCGTGGCCGTGCTTCCTCTCACTCATCCCAGACACAGGGTG
GGGGCAGCGTCACCAAAAAGCGCAAACTGGAGTCCACTGAGAGCCGCAGCAGCTTCTCACAGCACGCACG
CACTAGCGGGCGCGTGGCCGTGGAGGAGGTGGATGAGGAGGGCAAGTTTGTCCGGCTGCGCAACAAGTCC
AATGAGGACCAGTCCATGGGCAATTGGCAGATCAAGCGCCAGAATGGAGATGATCCCTTGCTGACTTACC
GGTTCCCACCAAAGTTCACCCTGAAGGCTGGGCAGGTGGTGACGATCTGGGCTGCAGGAGCTGGGGCCAC
CCACAGCCCCCCTACCGACCTGGTGTGGAAGGCACAGAACACCTGGGGCTGCGGGAACAGCCTGCGTACG
GCTCTCATCAACTCCACTGGGGAAGAAGTGGCCATGCGCAAGCTGGTGCGCTCAGTGACTGTGGTTGAGG
ACGACGAGGATGAGGATGGAGATGACCTGCTCCATCACCACCACGGCTCCCACTGCAGCAGCTCGGGGGA
CCCCGCTGAGTACAACCTGCGCTCGCGCACCGTGCTGTGCGGGACCTGCGGGCAGCCTGCCGACAAGGCA
TCTGCCAGCGGCTCAGGAGCCCAGGTGGGCTGACCCATCTCCTCTGGCTCTTCTGCCTCCAGTGTCACGG
TCACTCGCAGCTACCGCAGTGTGGGGGGCAGTGGGGGTGGCAGCTTCGGGGACAATCTGGTCACCCGCTC
CTACTAACTGGGCAAAAGGGC
